>Addgene plasmid #123231 | pCEP4-Q842gp160-754* | depositor full sequence | sequence record 235177 | pCEP4-Q842gp160-754* sequence 12394 bps
GCCACCATGCCAATGGGATCACTGCAGCCCTTGGCAACGCTGTACTTGCTTGGTATGCTTGTGGCATCTG
TTCTTGCTGTCGATAATTTGTGGGTCACAGTGTACTACGGAGTACCTGTATGGAAAGAGGCGGAAACTAC
TCTTTTTTGCGCGTCAGACGCAAAGGCATATGAGACTGAAAAGCATAATGTATGGGCTACCCATGCGTGC
GTGCCCACAGACCCCAACCCCCAAGAAATCCATCTGGAGAACGTTACTGAAGAATTTAATATGTGGAAGA
ATAATATGGTGGAACAGATGCATACGGACATTATCAGTCTGTGGGATCAGTCTCTGAAACCATGTGTTAA
ACTCACCCCTCTCTGCGTAACCTTGGACTGTAATAACGTGACGAATAATGGAACTAGTGACATGAGGGAA
GAGATAAAGAATTGCTCCTTCAATATGACAACAGAATTGCGAGACAAGCGACAAAAAGTATATTCTCTGT
TCTACAAATTGGACATAGTGCAGATAAATGAGGATCAAGGTAACAGCTCCAATAACAAGTATCGCCTGAT
AACTTGCAACACGTCTGCGATTACCCAAGCATGTCCTAAGGTTACATTTGAACCCATTCCGATTCATTAT
TGCGCACCTGCAGGCTTTGCTATCCTGAAGTGCAAAGATGAAGAGTTTAACGGGATCGGCCCGTGCAAAA
ACGTATCCACTGTCCAATGCACCCACGGTATTAAGCCTGTTGTGTCCACACAGCTCCTTCTCAATGGGTC
TCTGGCAGAGAAGGAGGTCAAAATAAGATGTGAAAATATAACGAACAACGCAAAAACTATCATTGTCCAA
CTGGTGAACCCAGTTAAAATCAATTGCACCCGACCTAATAATAATACGAGAAAGAGTATCCACATCGGCC
CAGGGCAGGCCTTCTACGCTACAGGCGATATAATCGGAGACATAAGACAGGCGCACTGCAATGTAAATCG
TACGGAATGGAATAATACTCTCCACCAGGTAGTTGAGCAGTTGCGAAAGCATTTTAATAAAACGATTAAC
TTTGCTAACTCAACCGGAGGGGACTTGGAAATAACAACACACTCATTCAATTGCGGGGGCGAATTTTTTT
ATTGTAACACGACTAACCTGTTTAATAGCACTTGGAACCATACGGCTAGTATGAACTCAACCGAATCCAA
TGACACAATCATCCTGCCCTGTCGAATAAAACAAATCATCAATATGTGGCAAAGAGTGGGCCAAGCAATG
TATGCACCCCCAATAAGAGGTGTCATAAGGTGTGAATCCAATATAACTGGGTTGATTCTTACTAGGGATG
GAGGAAACACGAACAGCACCCGAGAAACTTTCCGCCCAGGCGGGGGTGATATGAGGGATAATTGGCGATC
AGAACTTTACAAGTATAAGGTAGTTAAGATAGAACCCCTCGGCGTTGCTCCCACAAAAGCCAAGAGAAGG
GTTGTAGAACGCGAAAAGCGGGCCGTAGGGATTGGCGCTGTATTCATCGGATTTCTCGGAGCAGCTGGAT
CTACTATGGGTGCAGCTTCAATAACATTGACAGTTCAAGCCCGGCAACTCCTTTCAGGTATTGTACAGCA
GCAAAGTAACCTCCTGCGAGCGATTGAGGCTCAGCAGCATCTCCTGAAGCTTACGGTGTGGGGTATCAAA
CAGCTTCAAGCGCGGGTACTCGCGGTTGAGCGATACCTTAAGGACCAACAATTGCTTGGAATCTGGGGCT
GCAGCGGTAAACTTATATGTACAACATCTGTGCCGTGGAACAGTTCCTGGAGTAACAAATCACAAAATGA
GATTTGGGACAATATGACCTGGTTGCAGTGGGATAAAGAAATATCAAACTATACCCAGATCATTTACGAT
CTCTTGGAGGAGTCTCAAAACCAGCAGGAGAAAAACGAACAGGACCTCCTCGCATTGGATAAATGGGCCA
ATTTGTGGAACTGGTTTGACATATCTAACTGGCTTTGGTATATAAAGATATTCATCATGATTGTAGGGGG
TCTTATTGGTCTGAGGATAGTTTTCGCAGTCTTGTCAGTCATTAACCGAGTGCGGCAGGGTTATTCTCCC
TTGTCATTTCAAACTCACACTCCTAATCCGAGGGGACTGGATAGGCCTGAGCGAATAGAGGAAGAGGGCG
GTGAGCAAGACAAGAACCGGTCAATCAGGCTCGTGTCTGGTTTCCTGTGATAACTCGAGGCCGGCAAGGC
CGGATCCAGACATGATAAGATACATTGATGAGTTTGGACAAACCACAACTAGAATGCAGTGAAAAAAATG
CTTTATTTGTGAAATTTGTGATGCTATTGCTTTATTTGTAACCATTATAAGCTGCAATAAACAAGTTAAC
AACAACAATTGCATTCATTTTATGTTTCAGGTTCAGGGGGAGGTGTGGGAGGTTTTTTAAAGCAAGTAAA
ACCTCTACAAATGTGGTATGGCTGATTATGATCCGGCTGCCTCGCGCGTTTCGGTGATGACGGTGAAAAC
CTCTGACACATGCAGCTCCCGGAGACGGTCACAGCTTGTCTGTAAGCGGATGCCGGGAGCAGACAAGCCC
GTCAGGGCGCGTCAGCGGGTGTTGGCGGGTGTCGGGGCGCAGCCATGAGGTCGACTCTAGAGGATCGATC
CCCGCCCCGGACGAACTAAACCTGACTACGACATCTCTGCCCCTTCTTCGCGGGGCAGTGCATGTAATCC
CTTCAGTTGGTTGGTACAACTTGCCAACTGGGCCCTGTTCCACATGTGACACGGGGGGGGACCAAACACA
AAGGGGTTCTCTGACTGTAGTTGACATCCTTATAAATGGATGTGCACATTTGCCAACACTGAGTGGCTTT
CATCCTGGAGCAGACTTTGCAGTCTGTGGACTGCAACACAACATTGCCTTTATGTGTAACTCTTGGCTGA
AGCTCTTACACCAATGCTGGGGGACATGTACCTCCCAGGGGCCCAGGAAGACTACGGGAGGCTACACCAA
CGTCAATCAGAGGGGCCTGTGTAGCTACCGATAAGCGGACCCTCAAGAGGGCATTAGCAATAGTGTTTAT
AAGGCCCCCTTGTTAACCCTAAACGGGTAGCATATGCTTCCCGGGTAGTAGTATATACTATCCAGACTAA
CCCTAATTCAATAGCATATGTTACCCAACGGGAAGCATATGCTATCGAATTAGGGTTAGTAAAAGGGTCC
TAAGGAACAGCGATATCTCCCACCCCATGAGCTGTCACGGTTTTATTTACATGGGGTCAGGATTCCACGA
GGGTAGTGAACCATTTTAGTCACAAGGGCAGTGGCTGAAGATCAAGGAGCGGGCAGTGAACTCTCCTGAA
TCTTCGCCTGCTTCTTCATTCTCCTTCGTTTAGCTAATAGAATAACTGCTGAGTTGTGAACAGTAAGGTG
TATGTGAGGTGCTCGAAAACAAGGTTTCAGGTGACGCCCCCAGAATAAAATTTGGACGGGGGGTTCAGTG
GTGGCATTGTGCTATGACACCAATATAACCCTCACAAACCCCTTGGGCAATAAATACTAGTGTAGGAATG
AAACATTCTGAATATCTTTAACAATAGAAATCCATGGGGTGGGGACAAGCCGTAAAGACTGGATGTCCAT
CTCACACGAATTTATGGCTATGGGCAACACATAATCCTAGTGCAATATGATACTGGGGTTATTAAGATGT
GTCCCAGGCAGGGACCAAGACAGGTGAACCATGTTGTTACACTCTATTTGTAACAAGGGGAAAGAGAGTG
GACGCCGACAGCAGCGGACTCCACTGGTTGTCTCTAACACCCCCGAAAATTAAACGGGGCTCCACGCCAA
TGGGGCCCATAAACAAAGACAAGTGGCCACTCTTTTTTTTGAAATTGTGGAGTGGGGGCACGCGTCAGCC
CCCACACGCCGCCCTGCGGTTTTGGACTGTAAAATAAGGGTGTAATAACTTGGCTGATTGTAACCCCGCT
AACCACTGCGGTCAAACCACTTGCCCACAAAACCACTAATGGCACCCCGGGGAATACCTGCATAAGTAGG
TGGGCGGGCCAAGATAGGGGCGCGATTGCTGCGATCTGGAGGACAAATTACACACACTTGCGCCTGAGCG
CCAAGCACAGGGTTGTTGGTCCTCATATTCACGAGGTCGCTGAGAGCACGGTGGGCTAATGTTGCCATGG
GTAGCATATACTACCCAAATATCTGGATAGCATATGCTATCCTAATCTATATCTGGGTAGCATAGGCTAT
CCTAATCTATATCTGGGTAGCATATGCTATCCTAATCTATATCTGGGTAGTATATGCTATCCTAATTTAT
ATCTGGGTAGCATAGGCTATCCTAATCTATATCTGGGTAGCATATGCTATCCTAATCTATATCTGGGTAG
TATATGCTATCCTAATCTGTATCCGGGTAGCATATGCTATCCTAATAGAGATTAGGGTAGTATATGCTAT
CCTAATTTATATCTGGGTAGCATATACTACCCAAATATCTGGATAGCATATGCTATCCTAATCTATATCT
GGGTAGCATATGCTATCCTAATCTATATCTGGGTAGCATAGGCTATCCTAATCTATATCTGGGTAGCATA
TGCTATCCTAATCTATATCTGGGTAGTATATGCTATCCTAATTTATATCTGGGTAGCATAGGCTATCCTA
ATCTATATCTGGGTAGCATATGCTATCCTAATCTATATCTGGGTAGTATATGCTATCCTAATCTGTATCC
GGGTAGCATATGCTATCCTCATGCATATACAGTCAGCATATGATACCCAGTAGTAGAGTGGGAGTGCTAT
CCTTTGCATATGCCGCCACCTCCCAAGGGGGCGTGAATTTTCGCTGCTTGTCCTTTTCCTGCTGGTTGCT
CCCATTCTTAGGTGAATTTAAGGAGGCCAGGCTAAAGCCGTCGCATGTCTGATTGCTCACCAGGTAAATG
TCGCTAATGTTTTCCAACGCGAGAAGGTGTTGAGCGCGGAGCTGAGTGACGTGACAACATGGGTATGCCC
AATTGCCCCATGTTGGGAGGACGAAAATGGTGACAAGACAGATGGCCAGAAATACACCAACAGCACGCAT
GATGTCTACTGGGGATTTATTCTTTAGTGCGGGGGAATACACGGCTTTTAATACGATTGAGGGCGTCTCC
TAACAAGTTACATCACTCCTGCCCTTCCTCACCCTCATCTCCATCACCTCCTTCATCTCCGTCATCTCCG
TCATCACCCTCCGCGGCAGCCCCTTCCACCATAGGTGGAAACCAGGGAGGCAAATCTACTCCATCGTCAA
AGCTGCACACAGTCACCCTGATATTGCAGGTAGGAGCGGGCTTTGTCATAACAAGGTCCTTAATCGCATC
CTTCAAAACCTCAGCAAATATATGAGTTTGTAAAAAGACCATGAAATAACAGACAATGGACTCCCTTAGC
GGGCCAGGTTGTGGGCCGGGTCCAGGGGCCATTCCAAAGGGGAGACGACTCAATGGTGTAAGACGACATT
GTGGAATAGCAAGGGCAGTTCCTCGCCTTAGGTTGTAAAGGGAGGTCTTACTACCTCCATATACGAACAC
ACCGGCGACCCAAGTTCCTTCGTCGGTAGTCCTTTCTACGTGACTCCTAGCCAGGAGAGCTCTTAAACCT
TCTGCAATGTTCTCAAATTTCGGGTTGGAACCTCCTTGACCACGATGCTTTCCAAACCACCCTCCTTTTT
TGCGCCTGCCTCCATCACCCTGACCCCGGGGTCCAGTGCTTGGGCCTTCTCCTGGGTCATCTGCGGGGCC
CTGCTCTATCGCTCCCGGGGGCACGTCAGGCTCACCATCTGGGCCACCTTCTTGGTGGTATTCAAAATAA
TCGGCTTCCCCTACAGGGTGGAAAAATGGCCTTCTACCTGGAGGGGGCCTGCGCGGTGGAGACCCGGATG
ATGATGACTGACTACTGGGACTCCTGGGCCTCTTTTCTCCACGTCCACGACCTCTCCCCCTGGCTCTTTC
ACGACTTCCCCCCCTGGCTCTTTCACGTCCTCTACCCCGGCGGCCTCCACTACCTCCTCGACCCCGGCCT
CCACTACCTCCTCGACCCCGGCCTCCACTGCCTCCTCGACCCCGGCCTCCACCTCCTGCTCCTGCCCCTC
CTGCTCCTGCCCCTCCTCCTGCTCCTGCCCCTCCTGCCCCTCCTGCTCCTGCCCCTCCTGCCCCTCCTGC
TCCTGCCCCTCCTGCCCCTCCTGCTCCTGCCCCTCCTGCCCCTCCTCCTGCTCCTGCCCCTCCTGCCCCT
CCTCCTGCTCCTGCCCCTCCTGCCCCTCCTGCTCCTGCCCCTCCTGCCCCTCCTGCTCCTGCCCCTCCTG
CCCCTCCTGCTCCTGCCCCTCCTGCTCCTGCCCCTCCTGCTCCTGCCCCTCCTGCTCCTGCCCCTCCTGC
CCCTCCTGCCCCTCCTCCTGCTCCTGCCCCTCCTGCTCCTGCCCCTCCTGCCCCTCCTGCCCCTCCTGCT
CCTGCCCCTCCTCCTGCTCCTGCCCCTCCTGCCCCTCCTGCCCCTCCTCCTGCTCCTGCCCCTCCTGCCC
CTCCTCCTGCTCCTGCCCCTCCTCCTGCTCCTGCCCCTCCTGCCCCTCCTGCCCCTCCTCCTGCTCCTGC
CCCTCCTGCCCCTCCTCCTGCTCCTGCCCCTCCTCCTGCTCCTGCCCCTCCTGCCCCTCCTGCCCCTCCT
CCTGCTCCTGCCCCTCCTCCTGCTCCTGCCCCTCCTGCCCCTCCTGCCCCTCCTGCCCCTCCTCCTGCTC
CTGCCCCTCCTCCTGCTCCTGCCCCTCCTGCTCCTGCCCCTCCCGCTCCTGCTCCTGCTCCTGTTCCACC
GTGGGTCCCTTTGCAGCCAATGCAACTTGGACGTTTTTGGGGTCTCCGGACACCATCTCTATGTCTTGGC
CCTGATCCTGAGCCGCCCGGGGCTCCTGGTCTTCCGCCTCCTCGTCCTCGTCCTCTTCCCCGTCCTCGTC
CATGGTTATCACCCCCTCTTCTTTGAGGTCCACTGCCGCCGGAGCCTTCTGGTCCAGATGTGTCTCCCTT
CTCTCCTAGGCCATTTCCAGGTCCTGTACCTGGCCCCTCGTCAGACATGATTCACACTAAAAGAGATCAA
TAGACATCTTTATTAGACGACGCTCAGTGAATACAGGGAGTGCAGACTCCTGCCCCCTCCAACAGCCCCC
CCACCCTCATCCCCTTCATGGTCGCTGTCAGACAGATCCAGGTCTGAAAATTCCCCATCCTCCGAACCAT
CCTCGTCCTCATCACCAATTACTCGCAGCCCGGAAAACTCCCGCTGAACATCCTCAAGATTTGCGTCCTG
AGCCTCAAGCCAGGCCTCAAATTCCTCGTCCCCCTTTTTGCTGGACGGTAGGGATGGGGATTCTCGGGAC
CCCTCCTCTTCCTCTTCAAGGTCACCAGACAGAGATGCTACTGGGGCAACGGAAGAAAAGCTGGGTGCGG
CCTGTGAGGATCAGCTTATCGATGATAAGCTGTCAAACATGAGAATTCTTGAAGACGAAAGGGCCTCGTG
ATACGCCTATTTTTATAGGTTAATGTCATGATAATAATGGTTTCTTAGACGTCAGGTGGCACTTTTCGGG
GAAATGTGCGCGGAACCCCTATTTGTTTATTTTTCTAAATACATTCAAATATGTATCCGCTCATGAGACA
ATAACCCTGATAAATGCTTCAATAATATTGAAAAAGGAAGAGTATGAGTATTCAACATTTCCGTGTCGCC
CTTATTCCCTTTTTTGCGGCATTTTGCCTTCCTGTTTTTGCTCACCCAGAAACGCTGGTGAAAGTAAAAG
ATGCTGAAGATCAGTTGGGTGCACGAGTGGGTTACATCGAACTGGATCTCAACAGCGGTAAGATCCTTGA
GAGTTTTCGCCCCGAAGAACGTTTTCCAATGATGAGCACTTTTAAAGTTCTGCTATGTGGCGCGGTATTA
TCCCGTGTTGACGCCGGGCAAGAGCAACTCGGTCGCCGCATACACTATTCTCAGAATGACTTGGTTGAGT
ACTCACCAGTCACAGAAAAGCATCTTACGGATGGCATGACAGTAAGAGAATTATGCAGTGCTGCCATAAC
CATGAGTGATAACACTGCGGCCAACTTACTTCTGACAACGATCGGAGGACCGAAGGAGCTAACCGCTTTT
TTGCACAACATGGGGGATCATGTAACTCGCCTTGATCGTTGGGAACCGGAGCTGAATGAAGCCATACCAA
ACGACGAGCGTGACACCACGATGCCTGCAGCAATGGCAACAACGTTGCGCAAACTATTAACTGGCGAACT
ACTTACTCTAGCTTCCCGGCAACAATTAATAGACTGGATGGAGGCGGATAAAGTTGCAGGACCACTTCTG
CGCTCGGCCCTTCCGGCTGGCTGGTTTATTGCTGATAAATCTGGAGCCGGTGAGCGTGGGTCTCGCGGTA
TCATTGCAGCACTGGGGCCAGATGGTAAGCCCTCCCGTATCGTAGTTATCTACACGACGGGGAGTCAGGC
AACTATGGATGAACGAAATAGACAGATCGCTGAGATAGGTGCCTCACTGATTAAGCATTGGTAACTGTCA
GACCAAGTTTACTCATATATACTTTAGATTGATTTAAAACTTCATTTTTAATTTAAAAGGATCTAGGTGA
AGATCCTTTTTGATAATCTCATGACCAAAATCCCTTAACGTGAGTTTTCGTTCCACTGAGCGTCAGACCC
CGTAGAAAAGATCAAAGGATCTTCTTGAGATCCTTTTTTTCTGCGCGTAATCTGCTGCTTGCAAACAAAA
AAACCACCGCTACCAGCGGTGGTTTGTTTGCCGGATCAAGAGCTACCAACTCTTTTTCCGAAGGTAACTG
GCTTCAGCAGAGCGCAGATACCAAATACTGTCCTTCTAGTGTAGCCGTAGTTAGGCCACCACTTCAAGAA
CTCTGTAGCACCGCCTACATACCTCGCTCTGCTAATCCTGTTACCAGTGGCTGCTGCCAGTGGCGATAAG
TCGTGTCTTACCGGGTTGGACTCAAGACGATAGTTACCGGATAAGGCGCAGCGGTCGGGCTGAACGGGGG
GTTCGTGCACACAGCCCAGCTTGGAGCGAACGACCTACACCGAACTGAGATACCTACAGCGTGAGCTATG
AGAAAGCGCCACGCTTCCCGAAGGGAGAAAGGCGGACAGGTATCCGGTAAGCGGCAGGGTCGGAACAGGA
GAGCGCACGAGGGAGCTTCCAGGGGGAAACGCCTGGTATCTTTATAGTCCTGTCGGGTTTCGCCACCTCT
GACTTGAGCGTCGATTTTTGTGATGCTCGTCAGGGGGGCGGAGCCTATGGAAAAACGCCAGCAACGCGGC
CTTTTTACGGTTCCTGGCCTTTTGCTGGCCTTGAAGCTGTCCCTGATGGTCGTCATCTACCTGCCTGGAC
AGCATGGCCTGCAACGCGGGCATCCCGATGCCGCCGGAAGCGAGAAGAATCATAATGGGGAAGGCCATCC
AGCCTCGCGTCGCGAACGCCAGCAAGACGTAGCCCAGCGCGTCGGCCCCGAGATGCGCCGCGTGCGGCTG
CTGGAGATGGCGGACGCGATGGATATGTTCTGCCAAGGGTTGGTTTGCGCATTCACAGTTCTCCGCAAGA
ATTGATTGGCTCCAATTCTTGGAGTGGTGAATCCGTTAGCGAGGTGCCGCCCTGCTTCATCCCCGTGGCC
CGTTGCTCGCGTTTGCTGGCGGTGTCCCCGGAAGAAATATATTTGCATGTCTTTAGTTCTATGATGACAC
AAACCCCGCCCAGCGTCTTGTCATTGGCGAATTCGAACACGCAGATGCAGTCGGGGCGGCGCGGTCCGAG
GTCCACTTCGCATATTAAGGTGACGCGTGTGGCCTCGAACACCGAGCGACCCTGCAGCGACCCGCTTAAC
AGCGTCAACAGCGTGCCGCAGATCCCGGGGGGCAATGAGATATGAAAAAGCCTGAACTCACCGCGACGTC
TGTCGAGAAGTTTCTGATCGAAAAGTTCGACAGCGTCTCCGACCTGATGCAGCTCTCGGAGGGCGAAGAA
TCTCGTGCTTTCAGCTTCGATGTAGGAGGGCGTGGATATGTCCTGCGGGTAAATAGCTGCGCCGATGGTT
TCTACAAAGATCGTTATGTTTATCGGCACTTTGCATCGGCCGCGCTCCCGATTCCGGAAGTGCTTGACAT
TGGGGAATTCAGCGAGAGCCTGACCTATTGCATCTCCCGCCGTGCACAGGGTGTCACGTTGCAAGACCTG
CCTGAAACCGAACTGCCCGCTGTTCTGCAGCCGGTCGCGGAGGCCATGGATGCGATCGCTGCGGCCGATC
TTAGCCAGACGAGCGGGTTCGGCCCATTCGGACCGCAAGGAATCGGTCAATACACTACATGGCGTGATTT
CATATGCGCGATTGCTGATCCCCATGTGTATCACTGGCAAACTGTGATGGACGACACCGTCAGTGCGTCC
GTCGCGCAGGCTCTCGATGAGCTGATGCTTTGGGCCGAGGACTGCCCCGAAGTCCGGCACCTCGTGCACG
CGGATTTCGGCTCCAACAATGTCCTGACGGACAATGGCCGCATAACAGCGGTCATTGACTGGAGCGAGGC
GATGTTCGGGGATTCCCAATACGAGGTCGCCAACATCTTCTTCTGGAGGCCGTGGTTGGCTTGTATGGAG
CAGCAGACGCGCTACTTCGAGCGGAGGCATCCGGAGCTTGCAGGATCGCCGCGGCTCCGGGCGTATATGC
TCCGCATTGGTCTTGACCAACTCTATCAGAGCTTGGTTGACGGCAATTTCGATGATGCAGCTTGGGCGCA
GGGTCGATGCGACGCAATCGTCCGATCCGGAGCCGGGACTGTCGGGCGTACACAAATCGCCCGCAGAAGC
GCGGCCGTCTGGACCGATGGCTGTGTAGAAGTACTCGCCGATAGTGGAAACCGACGCCCCAGCACTCGTC
CGGATCGGGAGATGGGGGAGGCTAACTGAAACACGGAAGGAGACAATACCGGAAGGAACCCGCGCTATGA
CGGCAATAAAAAGACAGAATAAAACGCACGGGTGTTGGGTCGTTTGTTCATAAACGCGGGGTTCGGTCCC
AGGGCTGGCACTCTGTCGATACCCCACCGAGACCCCATTGGGGCCAATACGCCCGCGTTTCTTCCTTTTC
CCCACCCCACCCCCCAAGTTCGGGTGAAGGCCCAGGGCTCGCAGCCAACGTCGGGGCGGCAGGCCCTGCC
ATAGCCACTGGCCCCGTGGGTTAGGGACGGGGTCCCCCATGGGGAATGGTTTATGGTTCGTGGGGGTTAT
TATTTTGGGCGTTGCGTGGGGTCAGGTCCACGACTGGACTGAGCAGACAGACCCATGGTTTTTGGATGGC
CTGGGCATGGACCGCATGTACTGGCGCGACACGAACACCGGGCGTCTGTGGCTGCCAAACACCCCCGACC
CCCAAAAACCACCGCGCGGATTTCTGGCGTGCCAAGCTAGTCGACCAATTCTCATGTTTGACAGCTTATC
ATCGCAGATCCGGGCAACGTTGTTGCCATTGCTGCAGGCGCAGAACTGGTAGGTATGGAAGATCTATACA
TTGAATCAATATTGGCAATTAGCCATATTAGTCATTGGTTATATAGCATAAATCAATATTGGCTATTGGC
CATTGCATACGTTGTATCTATATCATAATATGTACATTTATATTGGCTCATGTCCAATATGACCGCCATG
TTGACATTGATTATTGACTAGTTATTAATAGTAATCAATTACGGGGTCATTAGTTCATAGCCCATATATG
GAGTTCCGCGTTACATAACTTACGGTAAATGGCCCGCCTGGCTGACCGCCCAACGACCCCCGCCCATTGA
CGTCAATAATGACGTATGTTCCCATAGTAACGCCAATAGGGACTTTCCATTGACGTCAATGGGTGGAGTA
TTTACGGTAAACTGCCCACTTGGCAGTACATCAAGTGTATCATATGCCAAGTCCGCCCCCTATTGACGTC
AATGACGGTAAATGGCCCGCCTGGCATTATGCCCAGTACATGACCTTACGGGACTTTCCTACTTGGCAGT
ACATCTACGTATTAGTCATCGCTATTACCATGGTGATGCGGTTTTGGCAGTACACCAATGGGCGTGGATA
GCGGTTTGACTCACGGGGATTTCCAAGTCTCCACCCCATTGACGTCAATGGGAGTTTGTTTTGGCACCAA
AATCAACGGGACTTTCCAAAATGTCGTAATAACCCCGCCCCGTTGACGCAAATGGGCGGTAGGCGTGTAC
GGTGGGAGGTCTATATAAGCAGAGCTCGTTTAGTGAACCGTCAGATCTCTAGAAGCTGGGTACCAGCTGC
TAGC
Features (pLannotate 1.2.2; 22 found; start..end, strand, type, name):
     46..2217    +  CDS            env (fragment): ENV_HV1Y2 - Experimental evidence at protein level: Swiss-Prot protein existence level 1. [Transmembrane protein gp41]: Acts as a class I viral fusion protein. Under the current model, the protein has at least 3 conformational states: pre-fusion native state, pre-hairpin intermediate state, and post-fusion hairpin state. During fusion of viral and target intracellular membranes, the coiled coil regions (heptad repeats) assume a trimer-of-hairpins structure, positioning the fusion peptide in close proximity to the C-terminal region of the ectodomain. The formation of this structure appears to d
   2243..2377    -  polyA_signal   SV40 poly(A) signal: SV40 polyadenylation signal
   2400..2483    -  CDS            large T antigen (fragment): large T antigen from SV40 (simian virus 40)
   2486..2526    +  CDS            rop (fragment): Rop protein, which maintains plasmids at low copy number; rop
   2638..2656    -  misc_feature   MCS (fragment): pUC18/19 multiple cloning site
   3102..4891    -  rep_origin     oriP: Epstein-Barr virus oriP replication origin (Yates et al., 2000)
   4892..5110    -  CDS            gL (fragment): GL_EBVB9 - Experimental evidence at protein level: Swiss-Prot protein existence level 1. The heterodimer glycoprotein H-glycoprotein L is required for the fusion of viral and plasma membranes leading to virus entry into the host cell. Acts as a functional inhibitor of gH and maintains gH in an inhibited form. Upon binding to host integrins, gL dissociates from gH leading to activation of the viral fusion glycoproteins gB and gH. Fusion of EBV with B-lymphocytes requires the additional receptor- binding protein gp42, which forms a complex with gH/gL. The heterodimer gH/gL targets also host EPHA
   5193..7118    -  CDS            EBNA1: Epstein-Barr nuclear antigen 1, also known as EBNA-1 crucial for latent viral infection, and for episomal amplification of vectors containing the oriP origin (Okita et al., 2013)
   7156..7500    -  CDS            BRRF2_EBVB9 (fragment): Protein inferred from homology: Swiss-Prot protein existence level 3. From Epstein-Barr virus (strain B95-8) (HHV-4) (Human herpesvirus 4).
   7503..7526    -  promoter       tet promoter (fragment): E. coli promoter for tetracycline efflux protein gene
   7639..7743    +  promoter       AmpR promoter: bla
   7744..8604    +  CDS            AmpR: β-lactamase; bla; confers resistance to ampicillin, carbenicillin, and related antibiotics
   8775..9363    +  rep_origin     ori: high-copy-number ColE1/pMB1/pBR322/pUC origin of replication
   9409..9567    -  CDS            TcR (fragment): tetracycline efflux protein; tet; confers resistance to tetracycline
   9688..9888    -  CDS            MDV035 (fragment): UL24_GAHVM - Protein inferred from homology: Swiss-Prot protein existence level 3. May play a role in the dispersal of host nucleolin from the nucleolus throughout the nucleus leading to a decrease in ribosome biogenesis. From Gallid herpesvirus 2 (strain Chicken/Md5/ATCC VR-987) (GaHV-2) (Marek's disease herpesvirus type 1).
   9877..9939    +  promoter       Mini-TK promoter: minimal herpes simplex virus (HSV) thymidine kinase promoter
   9982..11019   +  CDS            HygR: hygromycin B phosphotransferase confers resistance to hygromycin
  11061..11109   +  polyA_signal   HSV TK poly(A) signal: herpes simplex virus thymidine kinase polyadenylation signal (Cole and Stacy, 1985)
  11309..11533   +  CDS            gH (fragment): GH_HHV11 - Experimental evidence at protein level: Swiss-Prot protein existence level 1. The heterodimer glycoprotein H-glycoprotein L is required for the fusion of viral and plasma membranes leading to virus entry into the host cell. Following initial binding to host receptor, membrane fusion is mediated by the fusion machinery composed of gB and the heterodimer gH/gL. May also be involved in the fusion between the virion envelope and the outer nuclear membrane during virion morphogenesis. From Human herpesvirus 1 (strain 17) (HHV-1) (Human herpes simplex virus 1).
  11564..11589   -  CDS            bla(M) (fragment): β-lactamase lacking the signal sequence; bla(M); allows cytosolic expression of β-lactamase
  11763..12142   +  enhancer       CMV enhancer: human cytomegalovirus immediate early enhancer
  12144..12343   +  promoter       CMV promoter: human cytomegalovirus (CMV) immediate early promoter
