[The description below was written by a language model from this plasmid's Addgene catalogue record and pLannotate feature annotations shown in this document.]
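Description:
pCEP4-Q842gp160-754* is a mammalian expression plasmid built on the Invitrogen pCEP4 episomal backbone, carrying the envelope glycoprotein (Env, gp160) of the HIV-1 isolate Q842.d12. In bacteria it is maintained through a high-copy ColE1/pUC-type origin and selected with ampicillin via the β-lactamase gene. In mammalian cells the backbone supplies the Epstein-Barr virus oriP origin together with the EBNA1 coding sequence, which allow the plasmid to replicate and persist extrachromosomally in permissive primate cells. A hygromycin B phosphotransferase cassette, driven by an HSV thymidine kinase promoter and ended by the TK polyadenylation signal, provides selection. Several short annotated fragments (herpesvirus genes, tet, rop, SV40 large T antigen) appear to be backbone remnants flanking these elements rather than functional parts.

The insert is a codon-optimized synthetic Env gene of about 2.2 kb, cloned between NheI and XhoI sites downstream of the human CMV immediate-early enhancer and promoter and followed by an SV40 polyadenylation signal. A CD5 leader peptide is fused at the N terminus, a common substitution for the native Env signal sequence intended to support efficient secretory-pathway entry. A premature stop codon at position 754 truncates the C-terminal end of the protein, which lies in the gp41 cytoplasmic tail. Such truncations are generally used to raise Env levels at the cell surface, although the record does not state the rationale. The associated study concerns conformational engineering of Env based on mutational tolerance in its CD4- and PG16-bound states, which suggests the plasmid serves to express membrane-anchored Env on human cells for ligand and antibody binding analysis.
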