Addgene plasmid #123231: pCEP4-Q842gp160-754*
Purpose: Mammalian expression plasmid for Env from the Q842.d12 HIV-1 isolate; C-terminal truncation
Depositing lab: Erik Procko. Depositing organization: University of Illinois at Urbana-Champaign. Publication: Conformational engineering of HIV-1 Env based on mutational tolerance in the CD4 and PG16 bound states. Heredia JD, Park J, Choi H, Gill KS, Procko E. J Virol. 2019 Mar 20. pii: JVI.00219-19. doi: 10.1128/JVI.00219-19. PubMed 30894475.
Backbone
  Vector backbone: pCEP4
  Backbone manufacturer: Invitrogen
  Backbone size w/o insert (bp): 10393
  Total vector size (bp): 12394
  Vector type: Mammalian Expression
  Selectable markers: Hygromycin
Growth in bacteria
  Bacterial resistance: Ampicillin, 100 μg/mL
  Growth temperature: 37°C
  Growth strain: DH5alpha
  Copy number: High Copy
Gene/Insert
  Gene/Insert name: HIV-1 (Q842.d12) Env (alt names: gp160; Env)
  Species: Human immunodeficiency virus 1
  Insert size (bp): 2223
  Mutation: Codon-optimized synthetic gene; Premature stop codon at position 754
  GenBank ID: AAM66242.1
  Promoter: CMV
  Tag / fusion protein: CD5 leader peptide (N terminal on insert)
  Cloning method: Restriction Enzyme; 5′ cloning site NheI (not destroyed); 3′ cloning site XhoI (not destroyed)
  Sequencing primers: 5′ CMV_fwd; 3′ EBV_rev
Terms and licenses: Academic/Nonprofit Terms; Industry Terms: Not Available to Industry
How to cite: pCEP4-Q842gp160-754* was a gift from Erik Procko (Addgene plasmid # 123231 ; http://n2t.net/addgene:123231 ; RRID:Addgene_123231)
