>Addgene plasmid #123231 | pCEP4-Q842gp160-754* | addgene partial sequence | sequence record 240377 | Addgene Partial NGS Result
TCCTGCTCCTGTTCCACCGTGGGTCCCTTTGCAGCCAATGCAACTTGGACGTTTTTGGGGTCTCCGGACA
CCATCTCTATGTCTTGGCCCTGATCCTGAGCCGCCCGGGGCTCCTGGTCTTCCGCCTCCTCGTCCTCGTC
CTCTTCCCCGTCCTCGTCCATGGTTATCACCCCCTCTTCTTTGAGGTCCACTGCCGCCGGAGCCTTCTGG
TCCAGATGTGTCTCCCTTCTCTCCTAGGCCATTTCCAGGTCCTGTACCTGGCCCCTCGTCAGACATGATT
CACACTAAAAGAGATCAATAGACATCTTTATTAGACGACGCTCAGTGAATACAGGGAGTGCAGACTCCTG
CCCCCTCCAACAGCCCCCCCACCCTCATCCCCTTCATGGTCGCTGTCAGACAGATCCAGGTCTGAAAATT
CCCCATCCTCCGAACCATCCTCGTCCTCATCACCAATTACTCGCAGCCCGGAAAACTCCCGCTGAACATC
CTCAAGATTTGCGTCCTGAGCCTCAAGCCAGGCCTCAAATTCCTCGTCCCCCTTTTTGCTGGACGGTAGG
GATGGGGATTCTCGGGACCCCTCCTCTTCCTCTTCAAGGTCACCAGACAGAGATGCTACTGGGGCAACGG
AAGAAAAGCTGGGTGCGGCCTGTGAGGATCAGCTTATCGATGATAAGCTGTCAAACATGAGAATTCTTGA
AGACGAAAGGGCCTCGTGATACGCCTATTTTTATAGGTTAATGTCATGATAATAATGGTTTCTTAGACGT
CAGGTGGCACTTTTCGGGGAAATGTGCGCGGAACCCCTATTTGTTTATTTTTCTAAATACATTCAAATAT
GTATCCGCTCATGAGACAATAACCCTGATAAATGCTTCAATAATATTGAAAAAGGAAGAGTATGAGTATT
CAACATTTCCGTGTCGCCCTTATTCCCTTTTTTGCGGCATTTTGCCTTCCTGTTTTTGCTCACCCAGAAA
CGCTGGTGAAAGTAAAAGATGCTGAAGATCAGTTGGGTGCACGAGTGGGTTACATCGAACTGGATCTCAA
CAGCGGTAAGATCCTTGAGAGTTTTCGCCCCGAAGAACGTTTTCCAATGATGAGCACTTTTAAAGTTCTG
CTATGTGGCGCGGTATTATCCCGTGTTGACGCCGGGCAAGAGCAACTCGGTCGCCGCATACACTATTCTC
AGAATGACTTGGTTGAGTACTCACCAGTCACAGAAAAGCATCTTACGGATGGCATGACAGTAAGAGAATT
ATGCAGTGCTGCCATAACCATGAGTGATAACACTGCGGCCAACTTACTTCTGACAACGATCGGAGGACCG
AAGGAGCTAACCGCTTTTTTGCACAACATGGGGGATCATGTAACTCGCCTTGATCGTTGGGAACCGGAGC
TGAATGAAGCCATACCAAACGACGAGCGTGACACCACGATGCCTGCAGCAATGGCAACAACGTTGCGCAA
ACTATTAACTGGCGAACTACTTACTCTAGCTTCCCGGCAACAATTAATAGACTGGATGGAGGCGGATAAA
GTTGCAGGACCACTTCTGCGCTCGGCCCTTCCGGCTGGCTGGTTTATTGCTGATAAATCTGGAGCCGGTG
AGCGTGGGTCTCGCGGTATCATTGCAGCACTGGGGCCAGATGGTAAGCCCTCCCGTATCGTAGTTATCTA
CACGACGGGGAGTCAGGCAACTATGGATGAACGAAATAGACAGATCGCTGAGATAGGTGCCTCACTGATT
AAGCATTGGTAACTGTCAGACCAAGTTTACTCATATATACTTTAGATTGATTTAAAACTTCATTTTTAAT
TTAAAAGGATCTAGGTGAAGATCCTTTTTGATAATCTCATGACCAAAATCCCTTAACGTGAGTTTTCGTT
CCACTGAGCGTCAGACCCCGTAGAAAAGATCAAAGGATCTTCTTGAGATCCTTTTTTTCTGCGCGTAATC
TGCTGCTTGCAAACAAAAAAACCACCGCTACCAGCGGTGGTTTGTTTGCCGGATCAAGAGCTACCAACTC
TTTTTCCGAAGGTAACTGGCTTCAGCAGAGCGCAGATACCAAATACTGTCCTTCTAGTGTAGCCGTAGTT
AGGCCACCACTTCAAGAACTCTGTAGCACCGCCTACATACCTCGCTCTGCTAATCCTGTTACCAGTGGCT
GCTGCCAGTGGCGATAAGTCGTGTCTTACCGGGTTGGACTCAAGACGATAGTTACCGGATAAGGCGCAGC
GGTCGGGCTGAACGGGGGGTTCGTGCACACAGCCCAGCTTGGAGCGAACGACCTACACCGAACTGAGATA
CCTACAGCGTGAGCTATGAGAAAGCGCCACGCTTCCCGAAGGGAGAAAGGCGGACAGGTATCCGGTAAGC
GGCAGGGTCGGAACAGGAGAGCGCACGAGGGAGCTTCCAGGGGGAAACGCCTGGTATCTTTATAGTCCTG
TCGGGTTTCGCCACCTCTGACTTGAGCGTCGATTTTTGTGATGCTCGTCAGGGGGGCGGAGCCTATGGAA
AAACGCCAGCAACGCGGCCTTTTTACGGTTCCTGGCCTTTTGCTGGCCTTGAAGCTGTCCCTGATGGTCG
TCATCTACCTGCCTGGACAGCATGGCCTGCAACGCGGGCATCCCGATGCCGCCGGAAGCGAGAAGAATCA
TAATGGGGAAGGCCATCCAGCCTCGCGTCGCGAACGCCAGCAAGACGTAGCCCAGCGCGTCGGCCCCGAG
ATGCGCCGCGTGCGGCTGCTGGAGATGGCGGACGCGATGGATATGTTCTGCCAAGGGTTGGTTTGCGCAT
TCACAGTTCTCCGCAAGAATTGATTGGCTCCAATTCTTGGAGTGGTGAATCCGTTAGCGAGGTGCCGCCC
TGCTTCATCCCCGTGGCCCGTTGCTCGCGTTTGCTGGCGGTGTCCCCGGAAGAAATATATTTGCATGTCT
TTAGTTCTATGATGACACAAACCCCGCCCAGCGTCTTGTCATTGGCGAATTCGAACACGCAGATGCAGTC
GGGGCGGCGCGGTCCGAGGTCCACTTCGCATATTAAGGTGACGCGTGTGGCCTCGAACACCGAGCGACCC
TGCAGCGACCCGCTTAACAGCGTCAACAGCGTGCCGCAGATCCCGGGGGGCAATGAGATATGAAAAAGCC
TGAACTCACCGCGACGTCTGTCGAGAAGTTTCTGATCGAAAAGTTCGACAGCGTCTCCGACCTGATGCAG
CTCTCGGAGGGCGAAGAATCTCGTGCTTTCAGCTTCGATGTAGGAGGGCGTGGATATGTCCTGCGGGTAA
ATAGCTGCGCCGATGGTTTCTACAAAGATCGTTATGTTTATCGGCACTTTGCATCGGCCGCGCTCCCGAT
TCCGGAAGTGCTTGACATTGGGGAATTCAGCGAGAGCCTGACCTATTGCATCTCCCGCCGTGCACAGGGT
GTCACGTTGCAAGACCTGCCTGAAACCGAACTGCCCGCTGTTCTGCAGCCGGTCGCGGAGGCCATGGATG
CGATCGCTGCGGCCGATCTTAGCCAGACGAGCGGGTTCGGCCCATTCGGACCGCAAGGAATCGGTCAATA
CACTACATGGCGTGATTTCATATGCGCGATTGCTGATCCCCATGTGTATCACTGGCAAACTGTGATGGAC
GACACCGTCAGTGCGTCCGTCGCGCAGGCTCTCGATGAGCTGATGCTTTGGGCCGAGGACTGCCCCGAAG
TCCGGCACCTCGTGCACGCGGATTTCGGCTCCAACAATGTCCTGACGGACAATGGCCGCATAACAGCGGT
CATTGACTGGAGCGAGGCGATGTTCGGGGATTCCCAATACGAGGTCGCCAACATCTTCTTCTGGAGGCCG
TGGTTGGCTTGTATGGAGCAGCAGACGCGCTACTTCGAGCGGAGGCATCCGGAGCTTGCAGGATCGCCGC
GGCTCCGGGCGTATATGCTCCGCATTGGTCTTGACCAACTCTATCAGAGCTTGGTTGACGGCAATTTCGA
TGATGCAGCTTGGGCGCAGGGTCGATGCGACGCAATCGTCCGATCCGGAGCCGGGACTGTCGGGCGTACA
CAAATCGCCCGCAGAAGCGCGGCCGTCTGGACCGATGGCTGTGTAGAAGTACTCGCCGATAGTGGAAACC
GACGCCCCAGCACTCGTCCGGATCGGGAGATGGGGGAGGCTAACTGAAACACGGAAGGAGACAATACCGG
AAGGAACCCGCGCTATGACGGCAATAAAAAGACAGAATAAAACGCACGGGTGTTGGGTCGTTTGTTCATA
AACGCGGGGTTCGGTCCCAGGGCTGGCACTCTGTCGATACCCCACCGAGACCCCATTGGGGCCAATACGC
CCGCGTTTCTTCCTTTTCCCCACCCCACCCCCCAAGTTCGGGTGAAGGCCCAGGGCTCGCAGCCAACGTC
GGGGCGGCAGGCCCTGCCATAGCCACTGGCCCCGTGGGTTAGGGACGGGGTCCCCCATGGGGAATGGTTT
ATGGTTCGTGGGGGTTATTATTTTGGGCGTTGCGTGGGGTCAGGTCCACGACTGGACTGAGCAGACAGAC
CCATGGTTTTTGGATGGCCTGGGCATGGACCGCATGTACTGGCGCGACACGAACACCGGGCGTCTGTGGC
TGCCAAACACCCCCGACCCCCAAAAACCACCGCGCGGATTTCTGGCGTGCCAAGCTAGTCGACCAATTCT
CATGTTTGACAGCTTATCATCGCAGATCCGGGCAACGTTGTTGCCATTGCTGCAGGCGCAGAACTGGTAG
GTATGGAAGATCTATACATTGAATCAATATTGGCAATTAGCCATATTAGTCATTGGTTATATAGCATAAA
TCAATATTGGCTATTGGCCATTGCATACGTTGTATCTATATCATAATATGTACATTTATATTGGCTCATG
TCCAATATGACCGCCATGTTGACATTGATTATTGACTAGTTATTAATAGTAATCAATTACGGGGTCATTA
GTTCATAGCCCATATATGGAGTTCCGCGTTACATAACTTACGGTAAATGGCCCGCCTGGCTGACCGCCCA
ACGACCCCCGCCCATTGACGTCAATAATGACGTATGTTCCCATAGTAACGCCAATAGGGACTTTCCATTG
ACGTCAATGGGTGGAGTATTTACGGTAAACTGCCCACTTGGCAGTACATCAAGTGTATCATATGCCAAGT
CCGCCCCCTATTGACGTCAATGACGGTAAATGGCCCGCCTGGCATTATGCCCAGTACATGACCTTACGGG
ACTTTCCTACTTGGCAGTACATCTACGTATTAGTCATCGCTATTACCATGGTGATGCGGTTTTGGCAGTA
CACCAATGGGCGTGGATAGCGGTTTGACTCACGGGGATTTCCAAGTCTCCACCCCATTGACGTCAATGGG
AGTTTGTTTTGGCACCAAAATCAACGGGACTTTCCAAAATGTCGTAATAACCCCGCCCCGTTGACGCAAA
TGGGCGGTAGGCGTGTACGGTGGGAGGTCTATATAAGCAGAGCTCGTTTAGTGAACCGTCAGATCTCTAG
AAGCTGGGTACCAGCTGCTAGCGCCACCATGCCAATGGGATCACTGCAGCCCTTGGCAACGCTGTACTTG
CTTGGTATGCTTGTGGCATCTGTTCTTGCTGTCGATAATTTGTGGGTCACAGTGTACTACGGAGTACCTG
TATGGAAAGAGGCGGAAACTACTCTTTTTTGCGCGTCAGACGCAAAGGCATATGAGACTGAAAAGCATAA
TGTATGGGCTACCCATGCGTGCGTGCCCACAGACCCCAACCCCCAAGAAATCCATCTGGAGAACGTTACT
GAAGAATTTAATATGTGGAAGAATAATATGGTGGAACAGATGCATACGGACATTATCAGTCTGTGGGATC
AGTCTCTGAAACCATGTGTTAAACTCACCCCTCTCTGCGTAACCTTGGACTGTAATAACGTGACGAATAA
TGGAACTAGTGACATGAGGGAAGAGATAAAGAATTGCTCCTTCAATATGACAACAGAATTGCGAGACAAG
CGACAAAAAGTATATTCTCTGTTCTACAAATTGGACATAGTGCAGATAAATGAGGATCAAGGTAACAGCT
CCAATAACAAGTATCGCCTGATAACTTGCAACACGTCTGCGATTACCCAAGCATGTCCTAAGGTTACATT
TGAACCCATTCCGATTCATTATTGCGCACCTGCAGGCTTTGCTATCCTGAAGTGCAAAGATGAAGAGTTT
AACGGGATCGGCCCGTGCAAAAACGTATCCACTGTCCAATGCACCCACGGTATTAAGCCTGTTGTGTCCA
CACAGCTCCTTCTCAATGGGTCTCTGGCAGAGAAGGAGGTCAAAATAAGATGTGAAAATATAACGAACAA
CGCAAAAACTATCATTGTCCAACTGGTGAACCCAGTTAAAATCAATTGCACCCGACCTAATAATAATACG
AGAAAGAGTATCCACATCGGCCCAGGGCAGGCCTTCTACGCTACAGGCGATATAATCGGAGACATAAGAC
AGGCGCACTGCAATGTAAATCGTACGGAATGGAATAATACTCTCCACCAGGTAGTTGAGCAGTTGCGAAA
GCATTTTAATAAAACGATTAACTTTGCTAACTCAACCGGAGGGGACTTGGAAATAACAACACACTCATTC
AATTGCGGGGGCGAATTTTTTTATTGTAACACGACTAACCTGTTTAATAGCACTTGGAACCATACGGCTA
GTATGAACTCAACCGAATCCAATGACACAATCATCCTGCCCTGTCGAATAAAACAAATCATCAATATGTG
GCAAAGAGTGGGCCAAGCAATGTATGCACCCCCAATAAGAGGTGTCATAAGGTGTGAATCCAATATAACT
GGGTTGATTCTTACTAGGGATGGAGGAAACACGAACAGCACCCGAGAAACTTTCCGCCCAGGCGGGGGTG
ATATGAGGGATAATTGGCGATCAGAACTTTACAAGTATAAGGTAGTTAAGATAGAACCCCTCGGCGTTGC
TCCCACAAAAGCCAAGAGAAGGGTTGTAGAACGCGAAAAGCGGGCCGTAGGGATTGGCGCTGTATTCATC
GGATTTCTCGGAGCAGCTGGATCTACTATGGGTGCAGCTTCAATAACATTGACAGTTCAAGCCCGGCAAC
TCCTTTCAGGTATTGTACAGCAGCAAAGTAACCTCCTGCGAGCGATTGAGGCTCAGCAGCATCTCCTGAA
GCTTACGGTGTGGGGTATCAAACAGCTTCAAGCGCGGGTACTCGCGGTTGAGCGATACCTTAAGGACCAA
CAATTGCTTGGAATCTGGGGCTGCAGCGGTAAACTTATATGTACAACATCTGTGCCGTGGAACAGTTCCT
GGAGTAACAAATCACAAAATGAGATTTGGGACAATATGACCTGGTTGCAGTGGGATAAAGAAATATCAAA
CTATACCCAGATCATTTACGATCTCTTGGAGGAGTCTCAAAACCAGCAGGAGAAAAACGAACAGGACCTC
CTCGCATTGGATAAATGGGCCAATTTGTGGAACTGGTTTGACATATCTAACTGGCTTTGGTATATAAAGA
TATTCATCATGATTGTAGGGGGTCTTATTGGTCTGAGGATAGTTTTCGCAGTCTTGTCAGTCATTAACCG
AGTGCGGCAGGGTTATTCTCCCTTGTCATTTCAAACTCACACTCCTAATCCGAGGGGACTGGATAGGCCT
GAGCGAATAGAGGAAGAGGGCGGTGAGCAAGACAAGAACCGGTCAATCAGGCTCGTGTCTGGTTTCCTGT
GATAACTCGAGGCCGGCAAGGCCGGATCCAGACATGATAAGATACATTGATGAGTTTGGACAAACCACAA
CTAGAATGCAGTGAAAAAAATGCTTTATTTGTGAAATTTGTGATGCTATTGCTTTATTTGTAACCATTAT
AAGCTGCAATAAACAAGTTAACAACAACAATTGCATTCATTTTATGTTTCAGGTTCAGGGGGAGGTGTGG
GAGGTTTTTTAAAGCAAGTAAAACCTCTACAAATGTGGTATGGCTGATTATGATCCGGCTGCCTCGCGCG
TTTCGGTGATGACGGTGAAAACCTCTGACACATGCAGCTCCCGGAGACGGTCACAGCTTGTCTGTAAGCG
GATGCCGGGAGCAGACAAGCCCGTCAGGGCGCGTCAGCGGGTGTTGGCGGGTGTCGGGGCGCAGCCATGA
GGTCGACTCTAGAGGATCGATCCCCGCCCCGGACGAACTAAACCTGACTACGACATCTCTGCCCCTTCTT
CGCGGGGCAGTGCATGTAATCCCTTCAGTTGGTTGGTACAACTTGCCAACTGGGCCCTGTTCCACATGTG
ACACGGGGGGGGACCAAACACAAAGGGGTTCTCTGACTGTAGTTGACATCCTTATAAATGGATGTGCACA
TTTGCCAACACTGAGTGGCTTTCATCCTGGAGCAGACTTTGCAGTCTGTGGACTGCAACACAACATTGCC
TTTATGTGTAACTCTTGGCTGAAGCTCTTACACCAATGCTGGGGGACATGTACCTCCCAGGGGCCCAGGA
AGACTACGGGAGGCTACACCAACGTCAATCAGAGGGGCCTGTGTAGCTACCGATAAGCGGACCCTCAAGA
GGGCATTAGCAATAGTGTTTATAAGGCCCCCTTGTTAACCCTAAACGGGTAGCATATGCTTCCCGGGTAG
TAGTATATACTATCCAGACTAACCCTAATTCAATAGCATATGTTACCCAACGGGAAGCATATGCTATCGA
ATTAGGGTTAGTAAAAGGGTCCTAAGGAACAGCGATATCTCCCACCCCATGAGCTGTCACGGTTTTATTT
ACATGGGGTCAGGATTCCACGAGGGTAGTGAACCATTTTAGTCACAAGGGCAGTGGCTGAAGATCAAGGA
GCGGGCAGTGAACTCTCCTGAATCTTCGCCTGCTTCTTCATTCTCCTTCGTTTAGCTAATAGAATAACTG
CTGAGTTGTGAACAGTAAGGTGTATGTGAGGTGCTCGAAAACAAGGTTTCAGGTGACGCCCCCAGAATAA
AATTTGGACGGGGGGTTCAGTGGTGGCATTGTGCTATGACACCAATATAACCCTCACAAACCCCTTGGGC
AATAAATACTAGTGTAGGAATGAAACATTCTGAATATCTTTAACAATAGAAATCCATGGGGTGGGGACAA
GCCGTAAAGACTGGATGTCCATCTCACACGAATTTATGGCTATGGGCAACACATAATCCTAGTGCAATAT
GATACTGGGGTTATTAAGATGTGTCCCAGGCAGGGACCAAGACAGGTGAACCATGTTGTTACACTCTATT
TGTAACAAGGGGAAAGAGAGTGGACGCCGACAGCAGCGGACTCCACTGGTTGTCTCTAACACCCCCGAAA
ATTAAACGGGGCTCCACGCCAATGGGGCCCATAAACAAAGACAAGTGGCCACTCTTTTTTTTGAAATTGT
GGAGTGGGGGCACGCGTCAGCCCCCACACGCCGCCCTGCGGTTTTGGACTGTAAAATAAGGGTGTAATAA
CTTGGCTGATTGTAACCCCGCTAACCACTGCGGTCAAACCACTTGCCCACAAAACCACTAATGGCACCCC
GGGGAATACCTGCATAAGTAGGTGGGCGGGCCAAGATAGGGGCGCGATTGCTGCGATCTGGAGGACAAAT
TACACACACTTGCGCCTGAGCGCCAAGCACAGGGTTGTTGGTCCTCATATTCACGAGGTCGCTGAGAGCA
CGGTGGGCTAATGTTGCCATGGGTAGCATATACTACCCAAATATCTGGATAGCATATGCTATCCTAATCT
ATATCTGGGTAGCATAGGCTATCCTAATCTATATCTGGGTAGCATATGCTATCCTAATCTATATCTGGGT
AGTATATGCTATCCTAATTTATATCTGGGTAGCATAGGCTATCCTAATCTATATCTGGGTAGCATATGCT
ATCCTAATCTATATCTGGGTAGTATATGCTATCCTAATCTGTATCCGGGTAGCATATGCTATCCTAATAG
AGATTAGGGTAGTATATGCTATCCTAATTTATATCTGGGTAGCATATACTACCCAAATATCTGGATAGCA
TATGCTATCCTAATCTATATCTGGGTAGCATATGCTATCCTAATCTATATCTGGGTAGCATAGGCTATCC
TAATCTATATCTGGGTAGCATATGCTATCCTAATCTATATCTGGGTAGTATATGCTATCCTAATTTATAT
CTGGGTAGCATAGGCTATCCTAATCTATATCTGGGTAGCATATGCTATCCTAATCTATATCTGGGTAGTA
TATGCTATCCTAATCTGTATCCGGGTAGCATATGCTATCCTCATGCATATACAGTCAGCATATGATACCC
AGTAGTAGAGTGGGAGTGCTATCCTTTGCATATGCCGCCACCTCCCAAGGGGGCGTGAATTTTCGCTGCT
TGTCCTTTTCCTGCTGGTTGCTCCCATTCTTAGGTGAATTTAAGGAGGCCAGGCTAAAGCCGTCGCATGT
CTGATTGCTCACCAGGTAAATGTCGCTAATGTTTTCCAACGCGAGAAGGTGTTGAGCGCGGAGCTGAGTG
ACGTGACAACATGGGTATGCCCAATTGCCCCATGTTGGGAGGACGAAAATGGTGACAAGACAGATGGCCA
GAAATACACCAACAGCACGCATGATGTCTACTGGGGATTT
